Addgene plasmid #71353: csd6_17-330/pET28b(+) N-tag
Purpose: csd6, construct:17-330, pET28b(+) N-tag (Please note that this plasmid has a C-terminal His tag)
Depositing lab: SeWon Suh. Depositing organization: Seoul National University. Publication: The Cell Shape-determining Csd6 Protein from Helicobacter pylori Constitutes a New Family of l,d-Carboxypeptidase. Kim HS, Im HN, An DR, Yoon JY, Jang JY, Mobashery S, Hesek D, Lee M, Yoo J, Cui M, Choi S, Kim C, Lee NK, Kim SJ, Kim JY, Bang G, Han BW, Lee BI, Yoon HJ, Suh SW. J Biol Chem. 2015 Oct 9;290(41):25103-17. doi: 10.1074/jbc.M115.658781. Epub 2015 Aug 25. PubMed 26306031.
Backbone
  Vector backbone: pET28(+)
  Backbone manufacturer: Novagen
  Backbone size w/o insert (bp): 5300
  Total vector size (bp): 6200
  Vector type: Bacterial Expression
Growth in bacteria
  Bacterial resistance: Kanamycin, 50 μg/mL
  Growth temperature: 37°C
  Growth strain: DH5alpha
  Growth instructions: To produce protein, transform into Rosetta2(DE3)pLysS cells.
  Copy number: Low Copy
Gene/Insert
  Gene/Insert name: HP0518 (alt name: Csd6)
  Insert size (bp): 942
  Entrez Gene: HP0518 (a.k.a. HP0518)
  Promoter: T7
  Tag / fusion protein: Histidine tag (C terminal on backbone)
  Cloning method: Restriction Enzyme; 5′ cloning site NdeI (unknown if destroyed); 3′ cloning site XhoI (unknown if destroyed)
  Sequencing primers: 5′ T7 promoter; 3′ T7 terminator
Terms and licenses: Academic/Nonprofit Terms; Industry Terms: Not Available to Industry
Depositor comments: Please Note: the HP0518 insert has a C-terminal His tag.
How to cite: csd6_17-330/pET28b(+) N-tag was a gift from SeWon Suh (Addgene plasmid # 71353 ; http://n2t.net/addgene:71353 ; RRID:Addgene_71353)
