[The description below was written by a language model from this plasmid's Addgene catalogue record.]
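Description:
csd6_17-330/pET28b(+) N-tag is a bacterial expression plasmid built on the Novagen pET28 backbone, carrying a truncated form of the Helicobacter pylori gene HP0518, which encodes the cell shape-determining protein Csd6. The insert is about 942 bp and corresponds to residues 17–330 of the protein. It was cloned between the NdeI and XhoI sites, giving a total plasmid size of roughly 6.2 kb. The plasmid is selected with kanamycin and is recorded as low copy. It is maintained in a standard E. coli cloning strain, which lacks T7 RNA polymerase and so does not drive expression from the T7 promoter.

Expression is driven by the T7 promoter, so protein production requires a host that supplies T7 RNA polymerase; the record names a DE3 lysogen that also carries pLysS. In strains of this type, rare-codon tRNAs can help with translation of a heterologous gene, and T7 lysozyme from pLysS dampens basal expression.

The tag configuration is inconsistent in the record. The plasmid name says "N-tag", but the depositor states explicitly that the insert carries a C-terminal histidine tag supplied by the backbone, and the catalogue field agrees. The record does not say whether the N-terminal His tag normally found upstream of NdeI in pET28 is also present, so this should be checked by sequencing. No feature table is provided.

The His tag allows purification by immobilised metal affinity chromatography. The associated publication characterises Csd6 as the founding member of a new family of L,D-carboxypeptidases, which suggests the construct was used to make recombinant protein for biochemical and structural study.
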