>Addgene plasmid #71353 | csd6_17-330/pET28b(+) N-tag | addgene partial sequence | sequence record 138048 | T7 5'-TAATACGACTCACTATAGGG-3'
ACTTTAAGAAGGAGATATACCATGGGCAGCAGCCATCATCATCATCATCACAGCAGCGGCCTGGTGCCGC
GCGGCAGCCATATGCTAGTGATCGTTTGTTAGAAATCATGCGCCTTTATCAAAAACAAGGCTTGGAAATG
GTGGGTCAAAAGTTGGATTCTTATTTAGCGGATAAATCTTTTTGGGCAGAAGAACTTCAAAACAAGGACA
CGGATTTTGGCTATTATCAAAACAAGCAGTTTTTATTTGTGGCTAATAAATCCAAGCCCAGTTTGGAGTT
TTATGAGATAGAAAATAACATGCTTAAAAAAATCAACAGCTCTAAAGCTCTTGTAGGCTCTAAAAAGGGC
GATAAGACTTTAGAGGGCGATTTGGCCACGCCTATTGGAGTGTATCGTATCACGCAGAAATTAGAGCGCT
TGGATCAATATTATGGCGTTTTGGCTTTTGTAACGAATTACCCTAATTTGTATGATACCTTGAAAAAACG
CACCGGGCATGGCATTTGGGTGCATGGAATGCCTTTAAATGGCGATCGGAATGAATTGAACACCAAGGGC
TGTATTGCGATTGAAAACCCGCTTTTAAGCTCTTATGACAAAGTGTTAAAAGGCGAAAAAGCGTTCCTCA
TCACCTATGAAGACAAGTTTTTCCCAAGCACCAAAGAAGAATTGAGCATGATTTTAAGCTCCCTTTTTCA
ATGGAAAGAAGCCTGGGCTAGGG
