>Addgene plasmid #71353 | csd6_17-330/pET28b(+) N-tag | addgene partial sequence | sequence record 138061 | T7term 5'-GCTAGTTATTGCTCAGCGG-3'
GCAGCCGGATCTCAGTGGTGGTGGTGGTGGTGCTCGAGTTTTTCCATTATAATAGACACTTGATTGTTTT
CAATCTCTATATAGAGTTCTTTTTGAGAATTGGAGCTATAAGAGAGCTTGTTATGCTGGTAGGCTTTATA
ATCTTGGTCAAACACCACATAAAACAAGCGTTTGTTCTGAGAGTTGGGGTAAGGGATCACATTGATAGAG
GAAAAAGCGATATTCTTTTTTTCGTTTTTTGCAAACACCCTTTTTTTATACTCTTTAAAAGCGTTAAATT
TCATGCCGTCATAGCGAGTGAAATTGGGGTTATAAAAACGCATGTAGCGTTCAAAATCGCCCCTAGCCCA
GGCTTCTTTCCATTGAAAAAGGGAGCTTAAAATCATGCTCAATTCTTCTTTGGTGCTTGGGAAAAACTTG
TCTTCATAGGTGATGAGGAACGCTTTTTCGCCTTTTAACACTTTGTCATAAGAGCTTAAAAGCGGGTTTT
CAATCGCAATACAGCCCTTGGTGTTCAATTCATTCCGATCGCCATTTAAAGGCATTCCATGCACCCAAAT
GCCATGCCCGGTGCGTTTTTTCAAGGTATCATACAAATTAGGGTAATTCGTTACAAAAGCCAAAACGCCA
TAATATTGATCCAAGCGCTCTAATTTCTGCGTGATACGATACACTCCAATAGGCGTGGCCAA
